>Addgene plasmid #189805 | E42_gRunx3_gRNA2_dTet_mTurquoise2 | addgene full sequence | sequence record 375710 | Addgene NGS Result
GCTCTGATGCCGCATAGTTAAGCCAGTAAGCTTTTTGCAAAAGCCTAGGCCTCCAAAAAAGCCTCCTCAC
TACTTCTGGAATAGCTCAGAGGCCGAGGCGGCCTCGGCCTCTGCATAAATAAAAAAAATTAGTCAGCCAT
GGGGCGGAGAATGGGCGGAACTGGGCGGAGTTAGGGGCGGGATGGGCGGAGTTAGGGGCGGGACTATGGT
TGCTGACTAATTGAGATGCATGCTTTGCATACTTCTGCCTGCTGGGGAGCCTGGGGACTTTCCACACCTG
GTTGCTGACTAATTGAGATGCATGCTTTGCATACTTCTGCCTGCTGGGGAGCCTGGGGACTTTCCACACC
CTAACTGACACACATTCCACAGCCGGATCTACACTCCGCTATCGCTACGTGACTGGGTCATGGCTGCGCC
CCGACACCCGCCAACACCCGCTGACGCGCCCTGACGGGCTTGTCTGCTCCCGGCATCCGCTTACAGACAA
GCTGTGACCGTCTCCGGGAGCTGCATGTGTCAGAGGTTTTCACCGTCATCACCGAAACGCGCGAGGCAGC
CAGCTTACCTCCCGGTGGTGGGTCGGTGGTCCCTGGGCAGGGGTCTCCCGATCCCGGACGAGCCCCCAAA
TGAAAGACCCCCGCTGACGGGTAGTCAATCACTCAGAGGAGACCCTCCCAAGGAACAGCGAGACCACAAG
TCGGATGCAACTGCAAGAGGGTTTATTGGATACACGGGTACCCGGGCGACTCAGTCAATCGGAGGACTGG
CGCCCCGAGTGAGGGGTTGTGGGCTCTTTTATTGAGCTCGGGGAGCAGAAGCGCGCGAACAGAAGCGAGA
AGCGAACTGATTGGTTAGTTCAAATAAGGCACAGGGTCATTTCAGGTCCTTGGGGCACCCTGGAAACATC
TGATGGTTCTCTAGGGTCGACCCTGTTCCATCTGTTCCTGACCTTGATCTGAACTTCTCTATTCTCAGTT
ATGTATTTTTCCATGCCTTGCAAAATGGCGTTACTTAAGCTAGCTTGCCAAACCTACAGGTGGGGTCTTT
CATTCCCCCCTTTTTCTGGAGACTAAATAAAATCTTTTATTTTATCTATGGCTCGTACTCTATAGGCTTC
AGCTGGTGATATTGTTGAGTCAAAACTAGAGCCTGGACCACTGATATCCTGTCTTTAACAAATTGGACTA
ATCGATTTACTTGTACAGCTCGTCCATGCCGAGAGTGATCCCGGCGGCGGTCACGAACTCCAGCAGGACC
ATGTGATCGCGCTTCTCGTTGGGGTCTTTGCTCAGCTTGGACTGGGTGCTCAGGTAGTGGTTGTCGGGCA
GCAGCACGGGGCCGTCGCCGATGGGGGTGTTCTGCTGGTAGTGGTCGGCGAGCTGCACGCCGCCGTCCTC
GATGTTGTGGCGGATCTTGAAGTTGGCCTTGATGCCGTTCTTCTGCTTGTCGGCGGTGATATAGACGTTG
TCGCTAAAGTAGTTGTACTCCAGCTTGTGCCCCAGGATGTTGCCGTCCTCCTTGAAGTCGATGCCCTTCA
GCTCGATGCGGTTCACCAGGGTGTCGCCCTCGAACTTCACCTCGGCGCGGGTCTTGTAGTTGCCGTCGTC
CTTGAAGAAGATGGTGCGCTCCTGGACGTAGCCTTCGGGCATGGCGGACTTGAAGAAGTCGTGCTGCTTC
ATGTGGTCGGGGTAGCGGGCGAAGCACTGCACGCCCCAGGACAGGGTGGTCACGAGGGTGGGCCAGGGCA
CGGGCAGCTTGCCGGTGGTGCAGATGAACTTCAGGGTCAGCTTGCCGTAGGTGGCATCGCCCTCGCCCTC
GCCGGACACGCTGAACTTGTGGCCGTTTACGTCGCCGTCCAGCTCGACCAGGATGGGCACCACCCCGGTG
AACAGCTCCTCGCCCTTGCTCACCATGGTGGCGACCGCGTCACGACACCTGTGTTCTGGCGGCAAACCCG
TTGCGAAAAAGAACGTTCACGGCGACTACTGCACTTATATACGGTTCTCCCCCACCCTCGGGAAAAAGGC
GGAGCCAGTACACGACATCACTTTCCCAGTTTACCCCGCGCCACCTTCTCTAGGCACCGGTTCAATTGCC
GACCCCTCCCCCCAACTTCTCGGGGACTGTGGGCGATGTGCGCTCTGCCCACTGACGGGCACCGGAGCCA
CTCGAGAAAAAAAGCACCGACTCGGTGCCACTTTTTCAAGTTGATAACGGACTAGCCTTATTTAAACTTG
CTATGCTGTTTCCAGCATAGCTCTTAAACGCGGTTGCCTGCGCGCTTACGGTGTTTCGTCCTTTCCACAA
GATATATAAAGCCAAGAAATCGAAATACTTTCAAGTTACGGTAAGCATATGATAGTCCATTTTAAAACAT
AATTTTAAAACTGCAAACTACCCAAGAAATTATTACTTTCTACGTCACGTATTTTGTACTAATATCTTTG
TGTTTACAGTCAAATTAATTCCAATTATCTCTCTAACAGCCTTGTATCGTATATGCAAATATGAAGGAAT
CATGGGAAATAGGCCCTCGGATCCTTCAATTCCGGCGCCTAGAGAAGGAGTGAGGGCTGGATAAAGGGAG
GATCGAGGCGGGGTCGAACGAGGAGGTTCAAGGGGGAGAGACGGGGCGGATGGAGGAAGAGGAGGCGGAG
GCTTAGGGTGTACAAAGGGCTTGACCCAGGGAGGGGGGTCAAAAGCCAAGGCTTCCCAGGTCACGATGTA
GGGGACCTGGTCTGGGTGTCCATGCGGGCCAGGTGAAAAGACCTTGATCTTAACCTGGGTGATGAGGTCT
CGGTTAAAGGTGCCGTCTCGCGGCCATCCGACGTTAAAGGTTGGCCATTCTGCAGAGCAGAAGGTAACCC
AACGTCTCTTCTTGACATCTACCGACTGGTTGTGAGCGATCCGCTCGACATCTTTCCAGTGACCTAAGGT
CAAACTTAAGGGAGTGGTAACAGTCTGGCCCTAATTTTCAGACAAATACAGAAACACAGTCAGACAGAGA
CAACACAGAACGATGCTGCAGCGCTGCAGCAGACAAGACGCGCGGCTTCGGTTCCAAACCGAAAGCAAAA
ATTCAGACGGAGGCGGGAACTGTTTTAGGTTCTCGTCTCCTACCAGAACCACATATCCTGACGGGGTCGG
ATTCCACATCGACTCCCTTCCTCAGGTCGGGCCACAAAAACGGCCCCCAAAGTCCCTGGGACGTCTCCCA
GGGTTGCGGCCGGGTGTTCAGAACTCGTCAGTTCCACCACGGGTCCGCCAGATACAGAGCTAGTTAGCTA
ACTAGTACAGACGCAGGCGCATAACATCAAACATAGACACTAGACAATCGGACAGACACAGATAAGTTGC
TGGCCAGCTTACCTCCCGGTGGTGGGTCGGTGGTCCCTGGGCAGGGGTCTCCAAATCCCGGACGAGCCCC
CAAATGAAAGACCCCCGTCGTGGGTAGTCAATCACTCAGAGGAGACCCTCCCAAGGAACAGCGAGACCAC
GATTCGGATGCAAACAGCAAGAGGCTTTATTGGGAATACGGGTACCCGGGCGACGCAGTCTATCGGAAGA
CTGGCGCGCCGAGTGAGGGGTTGTGGGCTCTTTTATTGAGCTCTGCTTATATAGACCTCCCACCGTACAC
GCCTACCGCCCATTTGCGTCAATGGGGCGGAGTTGTTACGACATTTTGGAAAGTCCCGTTGATTTTGGTG
CCAAAACAAACTCCCATTGACGTCAATGGGGTGGAGACTTGGAAATCCCCGTGAGTCAAACCGCTATCCA
CGCCCATTGATGTACTGCCAAAACCGCATCACCATGGTAATAGCGATGACTAATACGTAGATGTACTGCC
AAGTAGGAAAGTCCCATAAGGTCATGTACTGGGCATAATGCCAGGCGGGCCATTTACCGTCATTGACGTC
AATAGGGGGCGTACTTGGCATATGATACACTTGATGTACTGCCAAGTGGGCAGTTTACCGTAAATACTCC
ACCCATTGACGTCAATGGAAAGTCCCTATTGGCGTTACTATGGGAACATACGTCATTATTGACGTCAATG
GGCGGGGGTCGTTGGGCGGTCAGCCAGGCGGGCCATTTACCGTAAGTTATGTAACGCGGAACTCCATATA
TGGGCTATGAACTAATGACCCCGTAATTGATTACTATTAATAACTAGTCAATAATCAATGTCAACATGGC
GGTAATGTTGGACATGAGCCAATATAAATGTACATATTATGATATGGATACAACGTATGCAATGGCCAAG
CTAATTCTTGAAGACGAAAGGGCCTCGTGATACGCCTATTTTTATAGGTTAATGTCATGATAATAATGGT
TTCTTAGACGTCAGGTGGCACTTTTCGGGGAAATGTGCGCGGAACCCCTATTTGTTTATTTTTCTAAATA
CATTCAAATATGTATCCGCTCATGAGACAATAACCCTGATAAATGCTTCAATAATATTGAAAAAGGAAGA
GTATGAGTATTCAACATTTCCGTGTCGCCCTTATTCCCTTTTTTGCGGCATTTTGCCTTCCTGTTTTTGC
TCACCCAGAAACGCTGGTGAAAGTAAAAGATGCTGAAGATCAGTTGGGTGCACGAGTGGGTTACATCGAA
CTGGATCTCAACAGCGGTAAGATCCTTGAGAGTTTTCGCCCCGAAGAACGTTTTCCAATGATGAGCACTT
TTAAAGTTCTGCTATGTGGCGCGGTATTATCCCGTGTTGACGCCGGGCAAGAGCAACTCGGTCGCCGCAT
ACACTATTCTCAGAATGACTTGGTTGAGTACTCACCAGTCACAGAAAAGCATCTTACGGATGGCATGACA
GTAAGAGAATTATGCAGTGCTGCCATAACCATGAGTGATAACACTGCGGCCAACTTACTTCTGACAACGA
TCGGAGGACCGAAGGAGCTAACCGCTTTTTTGCACAACATGGGGGATCATGTAACTCGCCTTGATCGTTG
GGAACCGGAGCTGAATGAAGCCATACCAAACGACGAGCGTGACACCACGATGCCTGCAGCAATGGCAACA
ACGTTGCGCAAACTATTAACTGGCGAACTACTTACTCTAGCTTCCCGGCAACAATTAATAGACTGGATGG
AGGCGGATAAAGTTGCAGGACCACTTCTGCGCTCGGCCCTTCCGGCTGGCTGGTTTATTGCTGATAAATC
TGGAGCCGGTGAGCGTGGGTCTCGCGGTATCATTGCAGCACTGGGGCCAGATGGTAAGCCCTCCCGTATC
GTAGTTATCTACACGACGGGGAGTCAGGCAACTATGGATGAACGAAATAGACAGATCGCTGAGATAGGTG
CCTCACTGATTAAGCATTGGTAACTGTCAGACCAAGTTTACTCATATATACTTTAGATTGATTTAAAACT
TCATTTTTAATTTAAAAGGATCTAGGTGAAGATCCTTTTTGATAATCTCATGACCAAAATCCCTTAACGT
GAGTTTTCGTTCCACTGAGCGTCAGACCCCGTAGAAAAGATCAAAGGATCTTCTTGAGATCCTTTTTTTC
TGCGCGTAATCTGCTGCTTGCAAACAAAAAAACCACCGCTACCAGCGGTGGTTTGTTTGCCGGATCAAGA
GCTACCAACTCTTTTTCCGAAGGTAACTGGCTTCAGCAGAGCGCAGATACCAAATACTGTCCTTCTAGTG
TAGCCGTAGTTAGGCCACCACTTCAAGAACTCTGTAGCACCGCCTACATACCTCGCTCTGCTAATCCTGT
TACCAGTGGCTGCTGCCAGTGGCGATAAGTCGTGTCTTACCGGGTTGGACTCAAGACGATAGTTACCGGA
TAAGGCGCAGCGGTCGGGCTGAACGGGGGGTTCGTGCACACAGCCCAGCTTGGAGCGAACGACCTACACC
GAACTGAGATACCTACAGCGTGAGCTATGAGAAAGCGCCACGCTTCCCGAAGGGAGAAAGGCGGACAGGT
ATCCGGTAAGCGGCAGGGTCGGAACAGGAGAGCGCACGAGGGAGCTTCCAGGGGGAAACGCCTGGTATCT
TTATAGTCCTGTCGGGTTTCGCCACCTCTGACTTGAGCGTCGATTTTTGTGATGCTCGTCAGGGGGGCGG
AGCCTATGGAAAAACGCCAGCAACGCGGCCTTTTTACGGTTCCTGGCCTTTTGCTGGCCTTTTGCTCACA
TGTTCTTTCCTGCGTTATCCCCTGATTCTGTGGATAACCGTATTACCGCCTTTGAGTGAGCTGATACCGC
TCGCCGCAGCCGAACGACCGAGCGCAGCGAGTCAGTGAGCGAGGAAGCGGAAGAGCGCCTGATGCGGTAT
TTTCTCCTTACGCATCTGTGCGGTATTTCACACCGCATATGGTGCACTCTCAGTACAATCT
Features (pLannotate 1.2.2; 18 found; start..end, strand, type, name):
     34..363     -  promoter       SV40 promoter: SV40 enhancer and early promoter
    380..418     -  misc_feature   bom (fragment): basis of mobility region from pBR322
    520..560     -  CDS            rop (fragment): Rop protein, which maintains plasmids at low copy number; rop
    629..1054    -  LTR            3' LTR (ΔU3): self-inactivating 3' long terminal repeat (LTR) from Moloney murine leukemia virus
   1096..1197    -  CDS            env (fragment): murine leukemia virus gPr80 envelope polyprotein precursor; env; proteolytically cleaved into gp70SU and p15TM subunits
   1197..1916    -  CDS            mTurquoise2: enhanced monomeric variant of CFP (Goedhart et al., 2012) mammalian codon-optimized
   1939..2150    -  promoter       EF-1α core promoter: core promoter for human elongation factor EF-1α
   2184..2251    -  misc_RNA       tracrRNA (fragment): trans-activating CRISPR RNA for the Streptococcus pyogenes CRISPR/Cas9 system
   2298..2538    -  promoter       U6 promoter: RNA polymerase III promoter for human U6 snRNA
   2554..2970    -  CDS            gag (truncated): truncated Moloney murine leukemia virus (MMLV) gag gene lacking the start codon
   3037..3311    -  misc_feature   MESV Ψ (fragment): packaging signal of murine embryonic stem cell virus
   3433..3608    -  LTR            5' LTR (truncated): truncated long terminal repeat from Moloney murine sarcoma virus
   3609..3812    -  promoter       CMV promoter: human cytomegalovirus (CMV) immediate early promoter
   3813..4192    -  enhancer       CMV enhancer: human cytomegalovirus immediate early enhancer
   4378..4482    +  promoter       AmpR promoter: bla
   4483..5343    +  CDS            AmpR: β-lactamase; bla; confers resistance to ampicillin, carbenicillin, and related antibiotics
   5514..6102    +  rep_origin     ori: high-copy-number ColE1/pMB1/pBR322/pUC origin of replication
   6288..28      -  misc_feature   bom (fragment) (across the origin): basis of mobility region from pBR322
