[The description below was written by a language model from this plasmid's Addgene catalogue record and pLannotate feature annotations shown in this document.]
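Description:
E42_gRunx3_gRNA2_dTet_mTurquoise2 is a self-inactivating gammaretroviral vector built on the pQCXIN backbone for delivering a CRISPR guide RNA against mouse Runx3. In bacteria the roughly 6.4 kb plasmid is maintained through a high-copy ColE1/pUC-type origin and selected with ampicillin via the β-lactamase gene; short remnants of the pBR322 bom and rop regions and an SV40 enhancer/early promoter lie outside the viral unit as backbone carry-over.

The viral genome is transcribed in packaging cells from a hybrid 5' end in which the CMV immediate-early enhancer and promoter are fused to a truncated murine sarcoma virus LTR. This is followed by the Ψ packaging signal and a truncated, start-codon-less gag segment that supports efficient encapsidation. The 3' LTR carries a U3 deletion, so after reverse transcription and integration both LTRs are transcriptionally disabled and expression depends on the internal promoters. Two internal cassettes are present. A human U6 RNA polymerase III promoter drives the 19-nucleotide Runx3-targeting spacer joined to a Streptococcus pyogenes Cas9 guide scaffold (annotated as a tracrRNA fragment). An EF-1α core promoter drives mTurquoise2, a bright monomeric cyan fluorescent protein that marks transduced cells for detection or sorting. No Cas9 coding sequence is annotated, so the nuclease must be supplied separately, for example by Cas9-expressing target cells. The record does not explain the "dTet" element of the name.

The associated study concerns Runx1 and Runx3 function during mouse T-lineage commitment, consistent with using this vector to disrupt Runx3 in mouse cells.
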