Addgene plasmid #189805: E42_gRunx3_gRNA2_dTet_mTurquoise2
Purpose: Retroviral delivery of guide RNA against mouse Runx3
Depositing lab: Ellen Rothenberg. Depositing organization: California Institute of Technology. Publication: Runx1 and Runx3 drive progenitor to T-lineage transcriptome conversion in mouse T cell commitment via dynamic genomic site switching. Shin B, Hosokawa H, Romero-Wolf M, Zhou W, Masuhara K, Tobin VR, Levanon D, Groner Y, Rothenberg EV. Proc Natl Acad Sci U S A. 2021 Jan 26;118(4). pii: 2019655118. doi: 10.1073/pnas.2019655118. PubMed 33479171.
Backbone
  Vector backbone: pQCXIN
  Vector type: Retroviral
Growth in bacteria
  Bacterial resistance: Ampicillin, 100 μg/mL
  Growth temperature: 37°C
  Growth strain: NEB Stable
  Copy number: Unknown
Gene/Insert
  Gene/Insert name: gRunx3_gRNA2
  gRNA/shRNA sequence: taagcgcgcaggcaaccgc
  Species: M. musculus (mouse)
  Insert size (bp): 19
  Entrez Gene: Runx3 (a.k.a. AML2, Cbfa3, Pebp2a3, Rx3)
  Cloning method: Unknown
Terms and licenses: Academic/Nonprofit Terms; Industry Terms: Not Available to Industry
How to cite: E42_gRunx3_gRNA2_dTet_mTurquoise2 was a gift from Ellen Rothenberg (Addgene plasmid # 189805 ; http://n2t.net/addgene:189805 ; RRID:Addgene_189805)
